Addgene plasmid #120346: HP17_KO7
Purpose: Helper plasmid for production of phagemid ssDNA, based on M13KO7
Depositing lab: Hendrik Dietz. Depositing organization: Technische Universitaet Muenchen (TUM). Publication: Biotechnological mass production of DNA origami. Praetorius F, Kick B, Behler KL, Honemann MN, Weuster-Botz D, Dietz H. Nature. 2017 Dec 6;552(7683):84-87. doi: 10.1038/nature24650. PubMed 29219963.
Backbone
  Vector backbone: psB4K5
  Backbone manufacturer: BioBrick registry
  Backbone size w/o insert (bp): 3200
  Total vector size (bp): 9449
  Vector type: Bacterial Expression
Growth in bacteria
  Bacterial resistance: Kanamycin, 50 μg/mL
  Growth temperature: 37°C
  Growth strain: DH5alpha
  Copy number: Low Copy
Gene/Insert
  Gene/Insert name: Coding part of the M13KO7 helper phage genome
  Species: Bacteriophage M13
  Insert size (bp): 6270
  Promoter: native phage promoters
  Cloning method: Gibson Cloning
  Sequencing primers: 5′ tgccacctgacgtctaagaa; 3′ attaccgcctttgagtgagc
Terms and licenses: Academic/Nonprofit Terms; Industry Terms: Not Available to Industry
How to cite: HP17_KO7 was a gift from Hendrik Dietz (Addgene plasmid # 120346 ; http://n2t.net/addgene:120346 ; RRID:Addgene_120346)
