[The description below was written by a language model from this plasmid's Addgene catalogue record and pLannotate feature annotations shown in this document.]
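Description:
HP17_KO7 is a bacterial helper plasmid that supplies the protein machinery of filamentous phage M13 in trans, so that a co-resident phagemid can be replicated as single-stranded DNA, packaged and secreted. It is built on the BioBrick backbone pSB4K5, a low-copy vector that replicates from the pSC101 origin with its required Rep101 (RepA) initiator protein and is selected with kanamycin through an aminoglycoside phosphotransferase gene. The backbone's cloning region is flanked by several transcription terminators (lambda t0, his operon, T3Te, tonB and another putative bacterial terminator) that insulate the insert from the replication and resistance functions. The total size is about 9.4 kb.

The roughly 6.3 kb insert, introduced by Gibson assembly, is the coding part of the M13KO7 helper phage genome, expressed from the native phage promoters. The annotation identifies the replication and ssDNA-binding genes X and V, the coat protein genes VII, IX, VIII, III and VI, and the assembly and export genes I and IV, with the central fd terminator lying between genes VIII and III. Gene II is not called as a separate feature. Gene X normally lies within it, and an unannotated stretch precedes gene X, but the table does not confirm its presence. Only a short fragment of the M13 origin is detected, which fits a design in which the helper itself is not efficiently converted to ssDNA or packaged, so that phage particles mainly carry the phagemid strand. The record gives its purpose as the production of phagemid ssDNA, and the associated publication concerns the biotechnological mass production of DNA origami.
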