Features (pLannotate 1.2.2; 19 found; start..end, strand, type, name):
   1136..2086    -  CDS            Rep101: RepA protein needed for replication with the pSC101 origin; rep101
   2134..2355    -  rep_origin     pSC101 ori: low-copy replication origin that requires the Rep101 protein
   2847..2941    -  terminator     lambda t0 terminator: transcription terminator from phage lambda
   2978..3037    +  terminator     his operon terminator: This putative transcriptin terminator from the E. coli his operon has a 2-bp deletion introduced during synthesis. Its efficiency has not been determined.
   3097..3126    -  terminator     T3Te terminator: phage T3 early transcription terminator
   3200..3332    +  rep_origin     M13 ori (fragment) (sequence partly withheld): M13 bacteriophage origin of replication; arrow indicates direction of (+) strand synthesis
   4234..4569    +  CDS            M13 gene X (sequence partly withheld): pX; X; replication
   4581..4844    +  CDS            M13 gene V (sequence partly withheld): pV; V; replication
   4846..4947    +  CDS            M13 gene VII (sequence withheld): pVII; VII; minor coat protein
   4944..5039    +  CDS            IX (sequence withheld): G9P_BPM13 - Experimental evidence at protein level: Swiss-Prot protein existence level 1. May initiate with G7P the virion concomitant assembly-budding process, by interacting with the packaging signal of the viral genome. The assembly-budding takes place at the host inner membrane. In turn, G7P and G9P are present at the end of the filamentous virion that emerges first from the bacterial host. From Enterobacteria phage M13 (Bacteriophage M13).
   5039..5260    +  CDS            M13 gene VIII (sequence partly withheld): pVIII; VIII; major coat protein
   5264..5312    +  terminator     fd terminator (sequence withheld): central terminator from bacteriophage fd (Otsuka and Kunisawa, 1982)
   5317..6591    +  CDS            M13 gene III (sequence partly withheld): pIII; III; minor coat protein
   6594..6932    +  CDS            M13 gene VI (sequence partly withheld): pVI; VI; minor coat protein
   6934..7980    +  CDS            M13 gene I (sequence partly withheld): pI; I; phage assembly
   7958..9238    +  CDS            M13 gene IV (sequence partly withheld): pIV; IV; phage assembly
   9281..9312    +  terminator     tonB terminator: bidirectional E. coli tonB-P14 transcription terminator
   9359..9399    -  terminator     bacterial terminator (fragment): putative bacterial transcription terminator
   9411..778     -  CDS            KanR (across the origin): aminoglycoside phosphotransferase confers resistance to kanamycin in bacteria or G418 (Geneticin®) in eukaryotes
>Addgene plasmid #120346 | HP17_KO7 | addgene full sequence | sequence record 250005 | Addgene NGS Result
TATTCATATCAGGATTATCAATACCATATTTTTGAAAAAGCCGTTTCTGTAATGAAGGAGAAAACTCACC
GAGGCAGTTCCAAAGAATGGCAAGGTCCTGGTAACGGTCTGCGATTCCGACCCGTCCAACATCAATACAA
CCTATTAATTTCCCCTCGTCAAAAATAAGGTTATCAAGTGAGAAATCACCATGAGTGACGACTGAATCCG
GTGAGAATGGCAAGAGCTTGTGCATTTCTTTCCAGACTTGTTCAACAGGCCAGCCATTACGCTCGTCATC
AAAATCACTCGCATCAACCAAACCGTTATTCATGCGTGATTGCGCCTGAGCAAGACGAAATACACGATCG
CTGTTAAAAGGACAATTACAAACAGGAATCGAATGTAACCGGCGCAGGAACACGGCCAGCGCATCAACAA
TATTTTCACCTGAATCAGGATATTCTTCTAATACCTGGAAGGCTGTTTTCCCAGGAATCGCGGTGGTGAG
TAACCACGCATCATCAGGAGTACGGATAAAATGCTTGATGGTCGGGAGAGGCATAAACTCCGTCAGCCAG
TTGAGACGGACCATCTCATCTGTAACATCATTGGCAACGCTACCTTTGCCATGTTTCAGAAACAACTCTG
GCGCATCGGGCTTCCCATACAAGCGATAGATTGTCGCACCTGATTGCCCGACATTATCGCGAGCCCATTT
ATACCCATATAAATCAGCGTCCATGTTGGAGTTTAAGCGCGGACGGGAGCAAGACGTTTCCCGTTGAATA
TGGCTCATAACACCCCTTGTATTACTGTTTATGTAAGCAGACAGTTTTATTGTTCATGATGATATATTTT
TATCTTGTGCAATGTAACATCAGAGATTTTGAGACACAACGTGGCTTTGTTGAATAAATCGAACTTTTGC
TGAGTTGAAGGATCAGCTCTAGTAGTTACATTGTCGATCTGTTCATGGTGAACAGCTTTGAATGCACCAA
AAACTCGTAAAAGCTCTGATGTATCTATCTTTTTTACACCGTTTTCATCTGTGCATATGGACAGTTTTCC
CTTTGATATGTAACGGTGAACAGTTGTTCTACTTTTGTTTGTTAGTCTTGATGCTTCACTGATAGATACA
AGAGCCATAAGAACCTCAGATCCTTCCGTATTTAGCCAGTATGTTCTCTAGTGTGGTTCGTTGTTTTTGC
GTGAGCCATGAGAACGAACCATTGAGATCATACTTACTTTGCATGTCACTCAAAAATTTTGCCTCAAAAC
TGGTGAGCTGAATTTTTGCAGTTAAAGCATCGTGTAGTGTTTTTCTTAGTCCGTTATGTAGGTAGGAATC
TGATGTAATGGTTGTTGGTATTTTGTCACCATTCATTTTTATCTGGTTGTTCTCAAGTTCGGTTACGAGA
TCCATTTGTCTATCTAGTTCAACTTGGAAAATCAACGTATCAGTCGGGCGGCCTCGCTTATCAACCACCA
ATTTCATATTGCTGTAAGTGTTTAAATCTTTACTTATTGGTTTCAAAACCCATTGGTTAAGCCTTTTAAA
CTCATGGTAGTTATTTTCAAGCATTAACATGAACTTAAATTCATCAAGGCTAATCTCTATATTTGCCTTG
TGAGTTTTCTTTTGTGTTAGTTCTTTTAATAACCACTCATAAATCCTCATAGAGTATTTGTTTTCAAAAG
ACTTAACATGTTCCAGATTATATTTTATGAATTTTTTTAACTGGAAAAGATAAGGCAATATCTCTTCACT
AAAAACTAATTCTAATTTTTCGCTTGAGAACTTGGCATAGTTTGTCCACTGGAAAATCCCAAAGCCTTTA
ACCAAAGGATTCCTGATTTCCACAGTTCTCGTCATCAGCTCTCTGGTTGCTTTAGCTAATACACCATAAG
CATTTTCCCTACTGATGTTCATCATCTGAGCGTATTGGTTATAAGTGAACGATACCGTCCGTTCTTTCCT
TGTAGGGTTTTCAATCGTGGGGTTGAGTAGTGCCACACAGCATAAAATTAGCTTGGTTTCATGCTCCGTT
AAGTCATAGCGACTAATCGCTAGTTCATTTGCTTTGAAAACAACTAATTCAGACATACATCTCAATTGGT
CTAGGTGATTTTAATCACTATACCAATTGAGATGGGCTAGTCAATGATAATTACATGTCCTTTTCCTTTG
AGTTGTGGGTATCTGTAAATTCTGCTAGACCTTTGCTGGAAAACTTGTAAATTCTGCTAGACCCTCTGTA
AATTCCGCTAGACCTTTGTGTGTTTTTTTGTTTATATTCAAGTGGTTATAATTTATAGAATAAAGAAAGA
ATAAAAAAAGATAAAAAGAATAGATCCCAGCCCTGTGTATAACTCACTACTTTAGTCAGTTCCGCAGTAT
TACAAAAGGATGTCGCAAACGCTGTTTGCTCCTCTACAAAACAGACCTTAAAACCCTAAAGGCTTAAGTA
GCACCCTCGCAAGCTCGGGCAAATCGCTGAATATTCCTTTTGTCTCCGACCATCAGGCACCTGAGTCGCT
GTCTTTTTCGTGACATTCAGTTCGCTGCGCTCACGGCTCTGGCAGTGAATGGGGGTAAATGGCACTACAG
GCGCCTTTTATGGATTCATGCAAGGAAACTACCCATAATACAAGAAAAGCCCGTCACGGGCTTCTCAGGG
CGTTTTATGGCGGGTCTGCTATGTGGTGCTATCTGACTTTTTGCTGTTCAGCAGTTCCTGCCCTCTGATT
TTCCAGTCTGACCACTTCGGATTATCCCGTGACAGGTCATTCAGACTGGCTAATGCACCCAGTAAGGCAG
CGGTATCATCAACAGGCTTACCCGTCTTACTGTCCCTAGTGCTTGGATTCTCACCAATAAAAAACGCCCG
GCGGCAACCGAGCGTTCTGAACAAATCCAGATGGAGTTCTGAGGTCATTACTGGATCTATCAACAGGAGT
CCAAGCGAGCTCGTAAACTTGGTCTGACAGCTCTAGCTCCGGCAAAAAAACGGGCAAGGTGTCACCACCC
TGCCCTTTTTCTTTAAAACCGAAAAGATTACTTCGCGTTTGCCACCTGACGTCTAAGAAAAGGAATATTC
AGCAATTTGCCCGTGCCGAAGAAAGGCCCACCCGTGAAGGTGAGCCAGTGAGTTGATTGCTACGTAATTA
GTTAGTTAGCCCTTAGTGACTCCAGACGCGAATTATTTTTGATGGCGTTCCTATTGGTTAAAAAATGAGC
TGATTTAACAAAAATTTAATGCGAATTTTAACAAAAT
[37 nt withheld, positions 3258-3294]
T
[100 nt withheld, positions 3296-3395]
CTCAGGC
[89 nt withheld, positions 3403-3491]
T
[32 nt withheld, positions 3493-3524]
TTTTGAATCTTTACCTACACATTACTCA
[44 nt withheld, positions 3553-3596]
TTGCGTTGAAATAAAGGCTTCTCCC
[83 nt withheld, positions 3622-3704]
TTCTT
[40 nt withheld, positions 3710-3749]
T
[191 nt withheld, positions 3751-3941]
G
[80 nt withheld, positions 3943-4022]
CTCTAATCCTGACCTGTTGGAGTTTGCTTCCGGTCTGGTTCGCTTTGAA
[62 nt withheld, positions 4072-4133]
CCGCTTTGCTTCTGACTATAATAGTCAGGGTAAAGACCTG
[116 nt withheld, positions 4174-4289]
TATTACCCCCTCTGGCAAAACTTCTTTTGCAAAAGCCTCTCGCTATTTTGGTTTTTATCGTCGTCTGGTA
AACGAGGGTTATGATAGTGTTGCTCTTACT
[44 nt withheld, positions 4390-4433]
ATGTGGTATTCCTAAATCTCAACTGATGAATCTTTCT
[50 nt withheld, positions 4471-4520]
T
[57 nt withheld, positions 4522-4578]
C
[33 nt withheld, positions 4580-4612]
CCAATTTACTACT
[83 nt withheld, positions 4626-4708]
TCTTGTCAAGATTACTCTTGATGAAGGTCAGCCAGCCTATGCGCCTGGTCTGTACACCGTTCATCTGTCC
TCTTTCAAAGTTGGTCAGTTCGGTTCC
[249 nt withheld, positions 4806-5054]
CCCTCAAAGCCTCTGTAGCCGTTGCTACCCTCGTTCCG
[48 nt withheld, positions 5093-5140]
A
[261 nt withheld, positions 5142-5402]
C
[98 nt withheld, positions 5404-5501]
A
[305 nt withheld, positions 5503-5807]
G
[176 nt withheld, positions 5809-5984]
CCAATCGTCTGACCTGCCTCAACCTCCTGTC
[82 nt withheld, positions 6016-6097]
GCTCTGAGGGA
[161 nt withheld, positions 6109-6269]
T
[41 nt withheld, positions 6271-6311]
T
[62 nt withheld, positions 6313-6374]
A
[35 nt withheld, positions 6376-6410]
CCTCCCTCAATCGGTTGAATGTCGCCCTTTTGTCTTTGGCGCTGGTAAACCATATGAA
[86 nt withheld, positions 6469-6554]
T
[121 nt withheld, positions 6556-6676]
T
[104 nt withheld, positions 6678-6781]
TCAATTACCCTCTGACTTTGTTCAGGGT
[56 nt withheld, positions 6810-6865]
A
[258 nt withheld, positions 6867-7124]
ATCTGATTTGCTTGCTATTGGGCGCGGTAATGATTCCTACGATGAAAATAAAAACGGCTTGCTTGTTCTC
GATGAGTGCGGTACTTGGTTTAATACCCGTTCTTGGAATGAT
[32 nt withheld, positions 7237-7268]
ACATGCTCGTAAATTAGGATGGGATATTATTTTTCTTGTTCAGGAC
[44 nt withheld, positions 7315-7358]
TGTTGTTTATTGTCGTCGTCTGGACAGAATTACTTTACCTTTTGTCGGTACTTTATATTCTCTTATTACT
GGCTCGAAAATGCCTCTGCCTAAATTACATGTTGGCGTTGTTAAATATGGC
[53 nt withheld, positions 7480-7532]
GTATAACGCATATGATACTAAACAGGCTTTTTCTAGTAATTATGATTCCGGTGTTTATTCTTATTTAACG
[107 nt withheld, positions 7603-7709]
T
[197 nt withheld, positions 7711-7907]
ACTCACATATATTGATTTATGTACTGTTTCC
[84 nt withheld, positions 7939-8022]
G
[35 nt withheld, positions 8024-8058]
TGTAACTTGGTATTCAAAGCAATCAGGCGAATCCGTTATTGTTTCTCCCGATGTAAAAGGTACTGTTACT
GTATATTCATCTGACGTTAAACCTGAAAATCTACGCAATTTCTTTATTTCTGTTTTACGTGCAAATAATT
TTGATATGGTAGGTTCTAACCCTTCCATTATTCAGAAGTATAATCCAAACAA
[35 nt withheld, positions 8251-8285]
A
[72 nt withheld, positions 8287-8358]
TTTTAAAATTAATAACGTTCGGGCAAAGGATTTAATACGAGTTGTCGAATTGTTTGTAAAGTCTAATACT
TCTAAATCCTCAAATGTATTATCTATTGACGGCTCTAATCTATTAGTTGTTAGTGCTCCTAAAGATATTT
TAGATAACCTTCCTCAATTCCTTTCA
[35 nt withheld, positions 8525-8559]
GGGTTTGATATTT
[32 nt withheld, positions 8573-8604]
ATTTGCTGCTGGCTCTCAGCGTGGCACTGTTGCAGGC
[41 nt withheld, positions 8642-8682]
TGGTGGTTCGTTCGGTATTTTTAAT
[68 nt withheld, positions 8708-8775]
A
[35 nt withheld, positions 8777-8811]
C
[38 nt withheld, positions 8813-8850]
G
[38 nt withheld, positions 8852-8889]
GATTGAGCGTCAAAATGTAGGTATTTCCATGAGCGTTTTTCCT
[38 nt withheld, positions 8933-8970]
C
[68 nt withheld, positions 8972-9039]
T
[199 nt withheld, positions 9041-9239]
ATGCAGGAGTCACTAAGGGTTAGTTAGTTAGATTAGCAGAAAGTCAAAAGCCTCCGACCGGAGGCTTTTG
ACTAAAACTTCCCTTGGGGTTATCATTGGGGCTCACTCAAAGGCGGTAATCAGATAAAAAAAATCCTTAG
CTTTCGCTAAGGATGATTTCTGCTAGTATTATTAGAAAAACTCATCGAGCATCAAATGAAACTGCAATT
