>Addgene plasmid #120346 | HP17_KO7 | depositor partial sequence | sequence record 228449 | insert: coding part of the M13KO7 helper phage
AAGGAATATTCAGCAATTTGCCCGTGCCGAAGAAAGGCCCACCCGTGAAGGTGAGCCAGTGAGTTGATTG
CTACGTAATTAGTTAGTTAGCCCTTAGTGACTCCAGACGCGAATTATTTTTGATGGCGTTCCTATTGGTT
AAAAAATGAGCTGATTTAACAAAAATTTAATGCGAATTTTAACAAAAT
[37 nt withheld, positions 189-225]
T
[100 nt withheld, positions 227-326]
CTCAGGC
[89 nt withheld, positions 334-422]
T
[32 nt withheld, positions 424-455]
TTTTGAATCTTTACCTACACATTACTCA
[44 nt withheld, positions 484-527]
TTGCGTTGAAATAAAGGCTTCTCCC
[83 nt withheld, positions 553-635]
TTCTT
[40 nt withheld, positions 641-680]
T
[191 nt withheld, positions 682-872]
G
[80 nt withheld, positions 874-953]
CTCTAATCCTGACCTGTTGGAGTTTGCTTCCGGTCTGGTTCGCTTTGAA
[62 nt withheld, positions 1003-1064]
CCGCTTTGCTTCTGACTATAATAGTCAGGGTAAAGACCTG
[116 nt withheld, positions 1105-1220]
TATTACCCCCTCTGGCAAAACTTCTTTTGCAAAAGCCTCTCGCTATTTTGGTTTTTATCGTCGTCTGGTA
AACGAGGGTTATGATAGTGTTGCTCTTACT
[44 nt withheld, positions 1321-1364]
ATGTGGTATTCCTAAATCTCAACTGATGAATCTTTCT
[50 nt withheld, positions 1402-1451]
T
[57 nt withheld, positions 1453-1509]
C
[33 nt withheld, positions 1511-1543]
CCAATTTACTACT
[83 nt withheld, positions 1557-1639]
TCTTGTCAAGATTACTCTTGATGAAGGTCAGCCAGCCTATGCGCCTGGTCTGTACACCGTTCATCTGTCC
TCTTTCAAAGTTGGTCAGTTCGGTTCC
[262 nt withheld, positions 1737-1998]
TGTAGCCGTTGCTACCCTCGTTCCG
[48 nt withheld, positions 2024-2071]
A
[261 nt withheld, positions 2073-2333]
C
[71 nt withheld, positions 2335-2405]
TTGTCTGTGGAATGCTACAGGCGTTGTA
[305 nt withheld, positions 2434-2738]
G
[176 nt withheld, positions 2740-2915]
CCAATCGTCTGACCTGCCTCAACCTCCTGTC
[82 nt withheld, positions 2947-3028]
GCTCTGAGGGA
[161 nt withheld, positions 3040-3200]
T
[41 nt withheld, positions 3202-3242]
T
[62 nt withheld, positions 3244-3305]
A
[35 nt withheld, positions 3307-3341]
CCTCCCTCAATCGGTTGAATGTCGCCCTTTTGTCTTTAGCGCTGGTAAACCATATGAA
[86 nt withheld, positions 3400-3485]
T
[121 nt withheld, positions 3487-3607]
T
[104 nt withheld, positions 3609-3712]
TCAATTACCCTCTGACTTTGTTCAGGGT
[56 nt withheld, positions 3741-3796]
A
[258 nt withheld, positions 3798-4055]
ATCTGATTTGCTTGCTATTGGGCGCGGTAATGATTCCTACGATGAAAATAAAAACGGCTTGCTTGTTCTC
GATGAGTGCGGTACTTGGTTTAATACCCGTTCTTGGAATGAT
[32 nt withheld, positions 4168-4199]
ACATGCTCGTAAATTAGGATGGGATATTATTTTTCTTGTTCAGGAC
[44 nt withheld, positions 4246-4289]
TGTTGTTTATTGTCGTCGTCTGGACAGAATTACTTTACCTTTTGTCGGTACTTTATATTCTCTTATTACT
GGCTCGAAAATGCCTCTGCCTAAATTACATGTTGGCGTTGTTAAATATGGC
[53 nt withheld, positions 4411-4463]
GTATAACGCATATGATACTAAACAGGCTTTTTCTAGTAATTATGATTCCGGTGTTTATTCTTATTTAACG
[107 nt withheld, positions 4534-4640]
T
[197 nt withheld, positions 4642-4838]
ACTCACATATATTGATTTATGTACTGTTTCC
[84 nt withheld, positions 4870-4953]
G
[35 nt withheld, positions 4955-4989]
TGTAACTTGGTATTCAAAGCAATCAGGCGAATCCGTTATTGTTTCTCCCGATGTAAAAGGTACTGTTACT
GTATATTCATCTGACGTTAAACCTGAAAATCTACGCAATTTCTTTATT
[35 nt withheld, positions 5108-5142]
TTCAATTCCTTCCATAATTCAGAAGTATAATCCAAACAA
[35 nt withheld, positions 5182-5216]
A
[72 nt withheld, positions 5218-5289]
TTTTAAAATTAATAACGTTCGGGCAAAGGATTTAATACGAGTTGTCGAATTGTTTGTAAAGTCTAATACT
TCTAAATCCTCAAATGTATTATCTATTGACGGCTCTAATCTATTAGTTGTTAGTGCACCTAAAGATATTT
TAGATAACCTTCCTCAATTCCTTTCT
[35 nt withheld, positions 5456-5490]
GGGTTTGATATTT
[32 nt withheld, positions 5504-5535]
ATTTGCTGCTGGCTCTCAGCGTGGCACTGTTGCAGGC
[41 nt withheld, positions 5573-5613]
TGGTGGTTCGTTCGGTATTTTTAAT
[68 nt withheld, positions 5639-5706]
A
[35 nt withheld, positions 5708-5742]
C
[38 nt withheld, positions 5744-5781]
G
[38 nt withheld, positions 5783-5820]
GATTGAGCGTCAAAATGTAGGTATTTCCATGAGCGTTTTTCCT
[38 nt withheld, positions 5864-5901]
C
[68 nt withheld, positions 5903-5970]
T
[71 nt withheld, positions 5972-6042]
A
[68 nt withheld, positions 6044-6111]
C
[58 nt withheld, positions 6113-6170]
ATGCAGGAGTCACTAAGGGTTAGTTAGTTAGATTAGCAGAAAGTCAAAAGCCTCCGACCGGAGGCTTTTG
ACTAAAACTTCCCTTGGGGTTATCATTGGG
